Addgene plasmid #83279: pscAAV-CAG-GFP
Purpose: recombinant AAV vector packaging self-complementary GFP under the CAG promoter
Depositing lab: Mark Kay. Depositing organization: Stanford University. Publication: Using a barcoded AAV capsid library to select for clinically relevant gene therapy vectors. Pekrun K, De Alencastro G, Luo QJ, Liu J, Kim Y, Nygaard S, Galivo F, Zhang F, Song R, Tiffany MR, Xu J, Hebrok M, Grompe M, Kay MA. JCI Insight. 2019 Nov 14;4(22). pii: 131610. doi: 10.1172/jci.insight.131610. PubMed 31723052.
Backbone
  Vector backbone: pAAV with one trs deleted ITR and CAG promoter
  Backbone size w/o insert (bp): 2977
  Total vector size (bp): 4821
  Vector type: Mammalian Expression, AAV
Growth in bacteria
  Bacterial resistance: Ampicillin, 100 μg/mL
  Growth temperature: 37°C
  Growth strain: NEB Stable
  Growth instructions: Need to check for integrity of ITRs by restriction digest with AhdI, also with XmaI.
  Copy number: High Copy
Gene/Insert
  Gene/Insert name: enhanced green fluorescent protein (alt name: eGFP)
  Species: Aequorea victoria
  Insert size (bp): 720
  Promoter: CAG
  Cloning method: Restriction Enzyme; 5′ cloning site BamH1 (not destroyed); 3′ cloning site EagI (not destroyed)
  Sequencing primers: 5′ GTTATTGTGCTGTCTCATC; 3′ CCACACCTCCCCCTGAAC
Resource information
  A portion of this plasmid was derived from a plasmid made by: AAV backbone as well as eGFP sequences were obtained from Addgene plasmid #32396, the CAG promoter was obtained from Addgene plasmid #37825
Terms and licenses: Academic/Nonprofit Terms; Industry Terms: Not Available to Industry
How to cite: pscAAV-CAG-GFP was a gift from Mark Kay (Addgene plasmid # 83279 ; http://n2t.net/addgene:83279 ; RRID:Addgene_83279)
