[The description below was written by a language model from this plasmid's Addgene catalogue record and pLannotate feature annotations shown in this document.]
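Description:
pscAAV-CAG-GFP is an AAV transfer (cis) plasmid of about 4.8 kb for producing self-complementary recombinant AAV that expresses enhanced GFP in mammalian cells. It is maintained in E. coli at high copy from a ColE1/pUC-type origin and selected with ampicillin through the β-lactamase gene. The backbone also carries leftover cloning-vector elements (lacZα, lacI, bom and rop fragments, and a lac promoter/operator) that play no part in the payload. A recombination-deficient host is recorded for propagation, and the record notes that ITR integrity should be verified, reflecting the well-known instability of these repeats in bacteria.

The packaged genome lies between AAV2 inverted terminal repeats, which the annotation detects only as fragments. According to the catalogue entry, one ITR has its terminal resolution site deleted. Because Rep cannot nick that repeat during replication, a dimeric inverted-repeat genome is packaged that folds back into double-stranded DNA after entry. This bypasses second-strand synthesis and gives faster, stronger expression, at the cost of roughly half the usual packaging capacity.

Between the ITRs, the CAG promoter (CMV immediate-early enhancer, chicken β-actin promoter, and a chimeric β-actin/rabbit β-globin intron, the latter also explaining a short "HBB" hit) drives the 720 bp EGFP coding sequence, followed by an SV40 polyadenylation signal. The two sequence records have the same architecture but differ by about 29 nt within the β-actin promoter, annotated as intact in one and as overlapping fragments in the other.

The construct serves as a ubiquitous fluorescent reporter genome. The associated work concerned selecting AAV capsid variants, where such a vector would allow transduction efficiency to be compared.
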