Features (pLannotate 1.2.2; 21 found; start..end, strand, type, name):
     22..81      +  repeat_region  AAV2 ITR (fragment): inverted terminal repeat of adeno-associated virus serotype 2 inverted
     73..142     -  repeat_region  AAV2 ITR (fragment): inverted terminal repeat of adeno-associated virus serotype 2 inverted
    167..415     +  enhancer       CMV enhancer (fragment): human cytomegalovirus immediate early enhancer
    417..580     +  promoter       chicken β-actin promoter (fragment): No description available
    569..725     +  promoter       chicken β-actin promoter (fragment): contains a 21-bp deletion relative to the standard chicken β-actin promoter
    726..861     +  intron         hybrid intron (fragment): hybrid between chicken β-actin (CBA) and minute virus of mice (MMV) introns (Gray et al., 2011)
    950..1080    +  intron         chimeric intron (fragment): chimera between introns from chicken β-actin and rabbit β-globin
   1078..1146    +  CDS            HBB (fragment): HBB_LEPEU - Experimental evidence at protein level: Swiss-Prot protein existence level 1. Involved in oxygen transport from the lung to the various peripheral tissues. From Lepus europaeus (European hare).
   1153..1872    +  CDS            EGFP: the original enhanced GFP (Yang et al., 1996) mammalian codon-optimized
   1903..1972    -  polyA_signal   SV40 poly(A) signal (fragment): SV40 polyadenylation signal
   2042..2147    +  repeat_region  AAV2 ITR (fragment): inverted terminal repeat of adeno-associated virus serotype 2 inverted
   2181..2338    +  CDS            lacZα (fragment): LacZα fragment of β-galactosidase; lacZ fragment
   2344..2443    -  misc_feature   bom (fragment): basis of mobility region from pBR322
   2545..2580    -  CDS            rop (fragment): Rop protein, which maintains plasmids at low copy number; rop
   2675..2779    +  promoter       AmpR promoter: bla
   2780..3640    +  CDS            AmpR: β-lactamase; bla; confers resistance to ampicillin, carbenicillin, and related antibiotics
   3811..4399    +  rep_origin     ori: high-copy-number ColE1/pMB1/pBR322/pUC origin of replication
   4582..4674    +  CDS            lacI (fragment): lac repressor; lacI; The lac repressor binds to the lac operator to inhibit transcription in E. coli. This inhibition can be relieved by adding lactose or isopropyl-β-D-thiogalactopyranoside (IPTG).
   4687..4708    +  protein_bind   CAP binding site: CAP binding activates transcription in the presence of cAMP. E. coli catabolite activator protein
   4723..4753    +  promoter       lac promoter: promoter for the E. coli lac operon
   4761..4777    +  protein_bind   lac operator: The lac repressor binds to the lac operator to inhibit transcription in E. coli. This inhibition can be relieved by adding lactose or isopropyl-β-D-thiogalactopyranoside (IPTG). lac repressor encoded by lacI
>Addgene plasmid #83279 | pscAAV-CAG-GFP | addgene full sequence | sequence record 490274 | Addgene NGS Result
AAAGCTTCCCGGGGGGATCTGGGCCACTCCCTCTCTGCGCGCTCGCTCGCTCACTGAGGCCGGGCGACCA
AAGGTCGCCCGGCCTCAGTGAGCGAGCGAGCGCGCAGAGAGGGAGTGGCCAACTCCATCACTAGGGGTTC
CTGGAGGGGTGGAGTCGTGACCTAGGCCATTGACGTCAATAATGACGTATGTTCCCATAGTAACGCCAAT
AGGGACTTTCCATTGACGTCAATGGGTGGAGTATTTACGGTAAACTGCCCACTTGGCAGTACATCAAGTG
TATCATATGCCAAGTACGCCCCCTATTGACGTCAATGACGGTAAATGGCCCGCCTGGCATTATGCCCAGT
ACATGACCTTATGGGACTTTCCTACTTGGCAGTACATCTACGTATTAGTCATCGCTATTACCATGGTCGA
GGTGAGCCCCACGTTCTGCTTCACTCTCCCCATCTCCCCCCCCTCCCCACCCCCAATTTTGTATTTATTT
ATTTTTTAATTATTTTGTGCAGCGATGGGGGCGGGGGGGGGGGGGGGGGCGCGCCAGGGGGGGCGGGGGG
GGGGGGGGGGGGGGGGGGGGGGGGGGGGGGGGGGGCGAGGGGCGGGGCGGGGCGAGGCGGAGAGGTGCGG
CGGCAGCCAATCAGAGCGGCGCGCTCCGAAAGTTTCCTTTTATGGCGAGGCGGCGGCGGCGGCGGCCCTA
TAAAAAGCGAAGCGCGCGGCGGGCGGGAGTCGCTGCGCGCTGCCTTCGCCCCGTGCCCCGCTCCGCCGCC
GCCTCGCGCCGCCCGCCCCGGCTCTGACTGACCGCGTTACTCCCACAGGTGAGCGGGCGGGACGGCCCTT
CTCCTCCGGGCTGTAATTAGCGCTTGGTTTAATGACGGCTTGTTTCTTTTCTGTGGCTGCGTGAAAGCCT
TGAGGGGCTCCGGGAGGGCCCTTTGTGCGGGGGGAGCGGCTCGGGGCTGTCCGCGGGGGGACGGCTGCCT
TCGGGGGGGACGGGGCAGGGCGGGGTTCGGCTTCTGGCGTGTGACCGGCGGCTCTAGAGCCTCTGCTAAC
CATGTTCATGCCTTCTTCTTTTTCCTACAGCTCCTGGGCAACGTGCTGGTTATTGTGCTGTCTCATCATT
TTGGCAAAGAATTGGATCCACCGGTCGCCACCATGGTGAGCAAGGGCGAGGAGCTGTTCACCGGGGTGGT
GCCCATCCTGGTCGAGCTGGACGGCGACGTAAACGGCCACAAGTTCAGCGTGTCCGGCGAGGGCGAGGGC
GATGCCACCTACGGCAAGCTGACCCTGAAGTTCATCTGCACCACCGGCAAGCTGCCCGTGCCCTGGCCCA
CCCTCGTGACCACCCTGACCTACGGCGTGCAGTGCTTCAGCCGCTACCCCGACCACATGAAGCAGCACGA
CTTCTTCAAGTCCGCCATGCCCGAAGGCTACGTCCAGGAGCGCACCATCTTCTTCAAGGACGACGGCAAC
TACAAGACCCGCGCCGAGGTGAAGTTCGAGGGCGACACCCTGGTGAACCGCATCGAGCTGAAGGGCATCG
ACTTCAAGGAGGACGGCAACATCCTGGGGCACAAGCTGGAGTACAACTACAACAGCCACAACGTCTATAT
CATGGCCGACAAGCAGAAGAACGGCATCAAGGTGAACTTCAAGATCCGCCACAACATCGAGGACGGCAGC
GTGCAGCTCGCCGACCACTACCAGCAGAACACCCCCATCGGCGACGGCCCCGTGCTGCTGCCCGACAACC
ACTACCTGAGCACCCAGTCCGCCCTGAGCAAAGACCCCAACGAGAAGCGCGATCACATGGTCCTGCTGGA
GTTCGTGACCGCCGCCGGGATCACTCTCGGCATGGACGAGCTGTACAAGTAAAGCGGCCGCTAGGCCTCA
CCTGCGATCTCGATGCTTTATTTGTGAAATTTGTGATGCTATTGCTTTATTTGTAACCATTATAAGCTGC
AATAAACAAGTTAACAACAACAATTGCATTCATTTTATGTTTCAGGTTCAGGGGGAGGTGTGGGAGGTTT
TTTAAACTAGTCCACTCCCTCTCTGCGCGCTCGCTCGCTCACTGAGGCCGGGCGACCAAAGGTCGCCCGA
CGCCCGGGCTTTGCCCGGGCGGCCTCAGTGAGCGAGCGAGCGCGCAGAGAGGGACAGATCCGGGCCCGCA
TGCGTCGACAATTCACTGGCCGTCGTTTTACAACGTCGTGACTGGGAAAACCCTGGCGTTACCCAACTTA
ATCGCCTTGCAGCACATCCCCCTTTCGCCAGCTGGCGTAATAGCGAAGAGGCCCGCACCGATCGCCCTTC
CCAACAGTTGCGCAGCCTGAATGGCGAATGGCGCCTGATGCGGTATTTTCTCCTTACGCATCTGTGCGGT
ATTTCACACCGCATATGGTGCACTCTCAGTACAATCTGCTCTGATGCCGCATAGTTAAGCCAGCCCCGAC
ACCCGCCAACACCCGCTGACGCGCCCTGACGGGCTTGTCTGCTCCCGGCATCCGCTTACAGACAAGCTGT
GACCGTCTCCGGGAGCTGCATGTGTCAGAGGTTTTCACCGTCATCACCGAAACGCGCGAGACGAAAGGGC
CTCGTGATACGCCTATTTTTATAGGTTAATGTCATGATAATAATGGTTTCTTAGACGTCAGGTGGCACTT
TTCGGGGAAATGTGCGCGGAACCCCTATTTGTTTATTTTTCTAAATACATTCAAATATGTATCCGCTCAT
GAGACAATAACCCTGATAAATGCTTCAATAATATTGAAAAAGGAAGAGTATGAGTATTCAACATTTCCGT
GTCGCCCTTATTCCCTTTTTTGCGGCATTTTGCCTTCCTGTTTTTGCTCACCCAGAAACGCTGGTGAAAG
TAAAAGATGCTGAAGATCAGTTGGGTGCACGAGTGGGTTACATCGAACTGGATCTCAACAGCGGTAAGAT
CCTTGAGAGTTTTCGCCCCGAAGAACGTTTTCCAATGATGAGCACTTTTAAAGTTCTGCTATGTGGCGCG
GTATTATCCCGTATTGACGCCGGGCAAGAGCAACTCGGTCGCCGCATACACTATTCTCAGAATGACTTGG
TTGAGTACTCACCAGTCACAGAAAAGCATCTTACGGATGGCATGACAGTAAGAGAATTATGCAGTGCTGC
CATAACCATGAGTGATAACACTGCGGCCAACTTACTTCTGACAACGATCGGAGGACCGAAGGAGCTAACC
GCTTTTTTGCACAACATGGGGGATCATGTAACTCGCCTTGATCGTTGGGAACCGGAGCTGAATGAAGCCA
TACCAAACGACGAGCGTGACACCACGATGCCTGTAGCAATGGCAACAACGTTGCGCAAACTATTAACTGG
CGAACTACTTACTCTAGCTTCCCGGCAACAATTAATAGACTGGATGGAGGCGGATAAAGTTGCAGGACCA
CTTCTGCGCTCGGCCCTTCCGGCTGGCTGGTTTATTGCTGATAAATCTGGAGCCGGTGAGCGTGGGTCTC
GCGGTATCATTGCAGCACTGGGGCCAGATGGTAAGCCCTCCCGTATCGTAGTTATCTACACGACGGGGAG
TCAGGCAACTATGGATGAACGAAATAGACAGATCGCTGAGATAGGTGCCTCACTGATTAAGCATTGGTAA
CTGTCAGACCAAGTTTACTCATATATACTTTAGATTGATTTAAAACTTCATTTTTAATTTAAAAGGATCT
AGGTGAAGATCCTTTTTGATAATCTCATGACCAAAATCCCTTAACGTGAGTTTTCGTTCCACTGAGCGTC
AGACCCCGTAGAAAAGATCAAAGGATCTTCTTGAGATCCTTTTTTTCTGCGCGTAATCTGCTGCTTGCAA
ACAAAAAAACCACCGCTACCAGCGGTGGTTTGTTTGCCGGATCAAGAGCTACCAACTCTTTTTCCGAAGG
TAACTGGCTTCAGCAGAGCGCAGATACCAAATACTGTTCTTCTAGTGTAGCCGTAGTTAGGCCACCACTT
CAAGAACTCTGTAGCACCGCCTACATACCTCGCTCTGCTAATCCTGTTACCAGTGGCTGCTGCCAGTGGC
GATAAGTCGTGTCTTACCGGGTTGGACTCAAGACGATAGTTACCGGATAAGGCGCAGCGGTCGGGCTGAA
CGGGGGGTTCGTGCACACAGCCCAGCTTGGAGCGAACGACCTACACCGAACTGAGATACCTACAGCGTGA
GCTATGAGAAAGCGCCACGCTTCCCGAAGGGAGAAAGGCGGACAGGTATCCGGTAAGCGGCAGGGTCGGA
ACAGGAGAGCGCACGAGGGAGCTTCCAGGGGGAAACGCCTGGTATCTTTATAGTCCTGTCGGGTTTCGCC
ACCTCTGACTTGAGCGTCGATTTTTGTGATGCTCGTCAGGGGGGCGGAGCCTATGGAAAAACGCCAGCAA
CGCGGCCTTTTTACGGTTCCTGGCCTTTTGCTGGCCTTTTGCTCACATGTTCTTTCCTGCGTTATCCCCT
GATTCTGTGGATAACCGTATTACCGCCTTTGAGTGAGCTGATACCGCTCGCCGCAGCCGAACGACCGAGC
GCAGCGAGTCAGTGAGCGAGGAAGCGGAAGAGCGCCCAATACGCAAACCGCCTCTCCCCGCGCGTTGGCC
GATTCATTAATGCAGCTGGCACGACAGGTTTCCCGACTGGAAAGCGGGCAGTGAGCGCAACGCAATTAAT
GTGAGTTAGCTCACTCATTAGGCACCCCAGGCTTTACACTTTATGCTTCCGGCTCGTATGTTGTGTGGAA
TTGTGAGCGGATAACAATTTCACACAGGAAACAGCTATGACCATGATTACGCCAAGCTCTCGAGATCTAG
