Features (pLannotate 1.2.2; 19 found; start..end, strand, type, name):
     22..129     +  repeat_region  AAV2 ITR (fragment): inverted terminal repeat of adeno-associated virus serotype 2 inverted
    189..437     +  enhancer       CMV enhancer (fragment): human cytomegalovirus immediate early enhancer
    439..716     +  promoter       chicken β-actin promoter: No description available
    717..852     +  intron         hybrid intron (fragment): hybrid between chicken β-actin (CBA) and minute virus of mice (MMV) introns (Gray et al., 2011)
    941..1071    +  intron         chimeric intron (fragment): chimera between introns from chicken β-actin and rabbit β-globin
   1069..1137    +  CDS            HBB (fragment): HBB_LEPEU - Experimental evidence at protein level: Swiss-Prot protein existence level 1. Involved in oxygen transport from the lung to the various peripheral tissues. From Lepus europaeus (European hare).
   1144..1863    +  CDS            EGFP: the original enhanced GFP (Yang et al., 1996) mammalian codon-optimized
   1894..1963    -  polyA_signal   SV40 poly(A) signal (fragment): SV40 polyadenylation signal
   2033..2138    +  repeat_region  AAV2 ITR (fragment): inverted terminal repeat of adeno-associated virus serotype 2 inverted
   2172..2329    +  CDS            lacZα (fragment): LacZα fragment of β-galactosidase; lacZ fragment
   2335..2434    -  misc_feature   bom (fragment): basis of mobility region from pBR322
   2536..2571    -  CDS            rop (fragment): Rop protein, which maintains plasmids at low copy number; rop
   2666..2770    +  promoter       AmpR promoter: bla
   2771..3631    +  CDS            AmpR: β-lactamase; bla; confers resistance to ampicillin, carbenicillin, and related antibiotics
   3802..4390    +  rep_origin     ori: high-copy-number ColE1/pMB1/pBR322/pUC origin of replication
   4573..4665    +  CDS            lacI (fragment): lac repressor; lacI; The lac repressor binds to the lac operator to inhibit transcription in E. coli. This inhibition can be relieved by adding lactose or isopropyl-β-D-thiogalactopyranoside (IPTG).
   4678..4699    +  protein_bind   CAP binding site: CAP binding activates transcription in the presence of cAMP. E. coli catabolite activator protein
   4714..4744    +  promoter       lac promoter: promoter for the E. coli lac operon
   4752..4768    +  protein_bind   lac operator: The lac repressor binds to the lac operator to inhibit transcription in E. coli. This inhibition can be relieved by adding lactose or isopropyl-β-D-thiogalactopyranoside (IPTG). lac repressor encoded by lacI
>Addgene plasmid #83279 | pscAAV-CAG-GFP | analyzer sequence | sequence record 158417
AAAGCTTCCCGGGGGGATCTGGGCCACTCCCTCTCTGCGCGCTCGCTCGCTCACTGAGGCCGGGCGACCA
AAGGTCGCCCGACGCCCGGGCTTTGCCCGGGCGGCCTCAGTGAGCGAGCGAGCGCGCAGAGAGGGAGTGG
CCAACTCCATCACTAGGGGTTCCTGGAGGGGTGGAGTCGTGACCTAGGCCATTGACGTCAATAATGACGT
ATGTTCCCATAGTAACGCCAATAGGGACTTTCCATTGACGTCAATGGGTGGAGTATTTACGGTAAACTGC
CCACTTGGCAGTACATCAAGTGTATCATATGCCAAGTACGCCCCCTATTGACGTCAATGACGGTAAATGG
CCCGCCTGGCATTATGCCCAGTACATGACCTTATGGGACTTTCCTACTTGGCAGTACATCTACGTATTAG
TCATCGCTATTACCATGGTCGAGGTGAGCCCCACGTTCTGCTTCACTCTCCCCATCTCCCCCCCCTCCCC
ACCCCCAATTTTGTATTTATTTATTTTTTAATTATTTTGTGCAGCGATGGGGGCGGGGGGGGGGGGGGGG
CGCGCGCCAGGCGGGGCGGGGCGGGGCGAGGGGCGGGGCGGGGCGAGGCGGAGAGGTGCGGCGGCAGCCA
ATCAGAGCGGCGCGCTCCGAAAGTTTCCTTTTATGGCGAGGCGGCGGCGGCGGCGGCCCTATAAAAAGCG
AAGCGCGCGGCGGGCGGGAGTCGCTGCGCGCTGCCTTCGCCCCGTGCCCCGCTCCGCCGCCGCCTCGCGC
CGCCCGCCCCGGCTCTGACTGACCGCGTTACTCCCACAGGTGAGCGGGCGGGACGGCCCTTCTCCTCCGG
GCTGTAATTAGCGCTTGGTTTAATGACGGCTTGTTTCTTTTCTGTGGCTGCGTGAAAGCCTTGAGGGGCT
CCGGGAGGGCCCTTTGTGCGGGGGGAGCGGCTCGGGGCTGTCCGCGGGGGGACGGCTGCCTTCGGGGGGG
ACGGGGCAGGGCGGGGTTCGGCTTCTGGCGTGTGACCGGCGGCTCTAGAGCCTCTGCTAACCATGTTCAT
GCCTTCTTCTTTTTCCTACAGCTCCTGGGCAACGTGCTGGTTATTGTGCTGTCTCATCATTTTGGCAAAG
AATTGGATCCACCGGTCGCCACCATGGTGAGCAAGGGCGAGGAGCTGTTCACCGGGGTGGTGCCCATCCT
GGTCGAGCTGGACGGCGACGTAAACGGCCACAAGTTCAGCGTGTCCGGCGAGGGCGAGGGCGATGCCACC
TACGGCAAGCTGACCCTGAAGTTCATCTGCACCACCGGCAAGCTGCCCGTGCCCTGGCCCACCCTCGTGA
CCACCCTGACCTACGGCGTGCAGTGCTTCAGCCGCTACCCCGACCACATGAAGCAGCACGACTTCTTCAA
GTCCGCCATGCCCGAAGGCTACGTCCAGGAGCGCACCATCTTCTTCAAGGACGACGGCAACTACAAGACC
CGCGCCGAGGTGAAGTTCGAGGGCGACACCCTGGTGAACCGCATCGAGCTGAAGGGCATCGACTTCAAGG
AGGACGGCAACATCCTGGGGCACAAGCTGGAGTACAACTACAACAGCCACAACGTCTATATCATGGCCGA
CAAGCAGAAGAACGGCATCAAGGTGAACTTCAAGATCCGCCACAACATCGAGGACGGCAGCGTGCAGCTC
GCCGACCACTACCAGCAGAACACCCCCATCGGCGACGGCCCCGTGCTGCTGCCCGACAACCACTACCTGA
GCACCCAGTCCGCCCTGAGCAAAGACCCCAACGAGAAGCGCGATCACATGGTCCTGCTGGAGTTCGTGAC
CGCCGCCGGGATCACTCTCGGCATGGACGAGCTGTACAAGTAAAGCGGCCGCTAGGCCTCACCTGCGATC
TCGATGCTTTATTTGTGAAATTTGTGATGCTATTGCTTTATTTGTAACCATTATAAGCTGCAATAAACAA
GTTAACAACAACAATTGCATTCATTTTATGTTTCAGGTTCAGGGGGAGGTGTGGGAGGTTTTTTAAACTA
GTCCACTCCCTCTCTGCGCGCTCGCTCGCTCACTGAGGCCGGGCGACCAAAGGTCGCCCGACGCCCGGGC
TTTGCCCGGGCGGCCTCAGTGAGCGAGCGAGCGCGCAGAGAGGGACAGATCCGGGCCCGCATGCGTCGAC
AATTCACTGGCCGTCGTTTTACAACGTCGTGACTGGGAAAACCCTGGCGTTACCCAACTTAATCGCCTTG
CAGCACATCCCCCTTTCGCCAGCTGGCGTAATAGCGAAGAGGCCCGCACCGATCGCCCTTCCCAACAGTT
GCGCAGCCTGAATGGCGAATGGCGCCTGATGCGGTATTTTCTCCTTACGCATCTGTGCGGTATTTCACAC
CGCATATGGTGCACTCTCAGTACAATCTGCTCTGATGCCGCATAGTTAAGCCAGCCCCGACACCCGCCAA
CACCCGCTGACGCGCCCTGACGGGCTTGTCTGCTCCCGGCATCCGCTTACAGACAAGCTGTGACCGTCTC
CGGGAGCTGCATGTGTCAGAGGTTTTCACCGTCATCACCGAAACGCGCGAGACGAAAGGGCCTCGTGATA
CGCCTATTTTTATAGGTTAATGTCATGATAATAATGGTTTCTTAGACGTCAGGTGGCACTTTTCGGGGAA
ATGTGCGCGGAACCCCTATTTGTTTATTTTTCTAAATACATTCAAATATGTATCCGCTCATGAGACAATA
ACCCTGATAAATGCTTCAATAATATTGAAAAAGGAAGAGTATGAGTATTCAACATTTCCGTGTCGCCCTT
ATTCCCTTTTTTGCGGCATTTTGCCTTCCTGTTTTTGCTCACCCAGAAACGCTGGTGAAAGTAAAAGATG
CTGAAGATCAGTTGGGTGCACGAGTGGGTTACATCGAACTGGATCTCAACAGCGGTAAGATCCTTGAGAG
TTTTCGCCCCGAAGAACGTTTTCCAATGATGAGCACTTTTAAAGTTCTGCTATGTGGCGCGGTATTATCC
CGTATTGACGCCGGGCAAGAGCAACTCGGTCGCCGCATACACTATTCTCAGAATGACTTGGTTGAGTACT
CACCAGTCACAGAAAAGCATCTTACGGATGGCATGACAGTAAGAGAATTATGCAGTGCTGCCATAACCAT
GAGTGATAACACTGCGGCCAACTTACTTCTGACAACGATCGGAGGACCGAAGGAGCTAACCGCTTTTTTG
CACAACATGGGGGATCATGTAACTCGCCTTGATCGTTGGGAACCGGAGCTGAATGAAGCCATACCAAACG
ACGAGCGTGACACCACGATGCCTGTAGCAATGGCAACAACGTTGCGCAAACTATTAACTGGCGAACTACT
TACTCTAGCTTCCCGGCAACAATTAATAGACTGGATGGAGGCGGATAAAGTTGCAGGACCACTTCTGCGC
TCGGCCCTTCCGGCTGGCTGGTTTATTGCTGATAAATCTGGAGCCGGTGAGCGTGGGTCTCGCGGTATCA
TTGCAGCACTGGGGCCAGATGGTAAGCCCTCCCGTATCGTAGTTATCTACACGACGGGGAGTCAGGCAAC
TATGGATGAACGAAATAGACAGATCGCTGAGATAGGTGCCTCACTGATTAAGCATTGGTAACTGTCAGAC
CAAGTTTACTCATATATACTTTAGATTGATTTAAAACTTCATTTTTAATTTAAAAGGATCTAGGTGAAGA
TCCTTTTTGATAATCTCATGACCAAAATCCCTTAACGTGAGTTTTCGTTCCACTGAGCGTCAGACCCCGT
AGAAAAGATCAAAGGATCTTCTTGAGATCCTTTTTTTCTGCGCGTAATCTGCTGCTTGCAAACAAAAAAA
CCACCGCTACCAGCGGTGGTTTGTTTGCCGGATCAAGAGCTACCAACTCTTTTTCCGAAGGTAACTGGCT
TCAGCAGAGCGCAGATACCAAATACTGTTCTTCTAGTGTAGCCGTAGTTAGGCCACCACTTCAAGAACTC
TGTAGCACCGCCTACATACCTCGCTCTGCTAATCCTGTTACCAGTGGCTGCTGCCAGTGGCGATAAGTCG
TGTCTTACCGGGTTGGACTCAAGACGATAGTTACCGGATAAGGCGCAGCGGTCGGGCTGAACGGGGGGTT
CGTGCACACAGCCCAGCTTGGAGCGAACGACCTACACCGAACTGAGATACCTACAGCGTGAGCTATGAGA
AAGCGCCACGCTTCCCGAAGGGAGAAAGGCGGACAGGTATCCGGTAAGCGGCAGGGTCGGAACAGGAGAG
CGCACGAGGGAGCTTCCAGGGGGAAACGCCTGGTATCTTTATAGTCCTGTCGGGTTTCGCCACCTCTGAC
TTGAGCGTCGATTTTTGTGATGCTCGTCAGGGGGGCGGAGCCTATGGAAAAACGCCAGCAACGCGGCCTT
TTTACGGTTCCTGGCCTTTTGCTGGCCTTTTGCTCACATGTTCTTTCCTGCGTTATCCCCTGATTCTGTG
GATAACCGTATTACCGCCTTTGAGTGAGCTGATACCGCTCGCCGCAGCCGAACGACCGAGCGCAGCGAGT
CAGTGAGCGAGGAAGCGGAAGAGCGCCCAATACGCAAACCGCCTCTCCCCGCGCGTTGGCCGATTCATTA
ATGCAGCTGGCACGACAGGTTTCCCGACTGGAAAGCGGGCAGTGAGCGCAACGCAATTAATGTGAGTTAG
CTCACTCATTAGGCACCCCAGGCTTTACACTTTATGCTTCCGGCTCGTATGTTGTGTGGAATTGTGAGCG
GATAACAATTTCACACAGGAAACAGCTATGACCATGATTACGCCAAGCTCTCGAGATCTAG
