Features (pLannotate 1.2.2; 20 found; start..end, strand, type, name):
     22..81      +  repeat_region  AAV2 ITR (fragment): inverted terminal repeat of adeno-associated virus serotype 2 inverted
     73..142     -  repeat_region  AAV2 ITR (fragment): inverted terminal repeat of adeno-associated virus serotype 2 inverted
    167..415     +  enhancer       CMV enhancer (fragment): human cytomegalovirus immediate early enhancer
    417..696     +  promoter       chicken β-actin promoter: No description available
    697..832     +  intron         hybrid intron (fragment): hybrid between chicken β-actin (CBA) and minute virus of mice (MMV) introns (Gray et al., 2011)
    921..1051    +  intron         chimeric intron (fragment): chimera between introns from chicken β-actin and rabbit β-globin
   1049..1117    +  CDS            HBB (fragment): HBB_LEPEU - Experimental evidence at protein level: Swiss-Prot protein existence level 1. Involved in oxygen transport from the lung to the various peripheral tissues. From Lepus europaeus (European hare).
   1124..1843    +  CDS            EGFP: the original enhanced GFP (Yang et al., 1996) mammalian codon-optimized
   1874..1943    -  polyA_signal   SV40 poly(A) signal (fragment): SV40 polyadenylation signal
   2013..2118    +  repeat_region  AAV2 ITR (fragment): inverted terminal repeat of adeno-associated virus serotype 2 inverted
   2152..2309    +  CDS            lacZα (fragment): LacZα fragment of β-galactosidase; lacZ fragment
   2315..2414    -  misc_feature   bom (fragment): basis of mobility region from pBR322
   2516..2551    -  CDS            rop (fragment): Rop protein, which maintains plasmids at low copy number; rop
   2646..2750    +  promoter       AmpR promoter: bla
   2751..3611    +  CDS            AmpR: β-lactamase; bla; confers resistance to ampicillin, carbenicillin, and related antibiotics
   3782..4370    +  rep_origin     ori: high-copy-number ColE1/pMB1/pBR322/pUC origin of replication
   4553..4645    +  CDS            lacI (fragment): lac repressor; lacI; The lac repressor binds to the lac operator to inhibit transcription in E. coli. This inhibition can be relieved by adding lactose or isopropyl-β-D-thiogalactopyranoside (IPTG).
   4658..4679    +  protein_bind   CAP binding site: CAP binding activates transcription in the presence of cAMP. E. coli catabolite activator protein
   4694..4724    +  promoter       lac promoter: promoter for the E. coli lac operon
   4732..4748    +  protein_bind   lac operator: The lac repressor binds to the lac operator to inhibit transcription in E. coli. This inhibition can be relieved by adding lactose or isopropyl-β-D-thiogalactopyranoside (IPTG). lac repressor encoded by lacI
>Addgene plasmid #83279 | pscAAV-CAG-GFP Sequencing Result | analyzer sequence | sequence record 292716
AAAGCTTCCCGGGGGGATCTGGGCCACTCCCTCTCTGCGCGCTCGCTCGCTCACTGAGGCCGGGCGACCA
AAGGTCGCCCGGCCTCAGTGAGCGAGCGAGCGCGCAGAGAGGGAGTGGCCAACTCCATCACTAGGGGTTC
CTGGAGGGGTGGAGTCGTGACCTAGGCCATTGACGTCAATAATGACGTATGTTCCCATAGTAACGCCAAT
AGGGACTTTCCATTGACGTCAATGGGTGGAGTATTTACGGTAAACTGCCCACTTGGCAGTACATCAAGTG
TATCATATGCCAAGTACGCCCCCTATTGACGTCAATGACGGTAAATGGCCCGCCTGGCATTATGCCCAGT
ACATGACCTTATGGGACTTTCCTACTTGGCAGTACATCTACGTATTAGTCATCGCTATTACCATGGTCGA
GGTGAGCCCCACGTTCTGCTTCACTCTCCCCATCTCCCCCCCCTCCCCACCCCCAATTTTGTATTTATTT
ATTTTTTAATTATTTTGTGCAGCGATGGGGGCGGGGGGGGGGGGGGGGGGCGCGCGCCAGGCGGGGCGGG
GCGGGGCGAGGGGCGGGGCGGGGCGAGGCGGAGAGGTGCGGCGGCAGCCAATCAGAGCGGCGCGCTCCGA
AAGTTTCCTTTTATGGCGAGGCGGCGGCGGCGGCGGCCCTATAAAAAGCGAAGCGCGCGGCGGGCGGGAG
TCGCTGCGCGCTGCCTTCGCCCCGTGCCCCGCTCCGCCGCCGCCTCGCGCCGCCCGCCCCGGCTCTGACT
GACCGCGTTACTCCCACAGGTGAGCGGGCGGGACGGCCCTTCTCCTCCGGGCTGTAATTAGCGCTTGGTT
TAATGACGGCTTGTTTCTTTTCTGTGGCTGCGTGAAAGCCTTGAGGGGCTCCGGGAGGGCCCTTTGTGCG
GGGGGAGCGGCTCGGGGCTGTCCGCGGGGGGACGGCTGCCTTCGGGGGGGACGGGGCAGGGCGGGGTTCG
GCTTCTGGCGTGTGACCGGCGGCTCTAGAGCCTCTGCTAACCATGTTCATGCCTTCTTCTTTTTCCTACA
GCTCCTGGGCAACGTGCTGGTTATTGTGCTGTCTCATCATTTTGGCAAAGAATTGGATCCACCGGTCGCC
ACCATGGTGAGCAAGGGCGAGGAGCTGTTCACCGGGGTGGTGCCCATCCTGGTCGAGCTGGACGGCGACG
TAAACGGCCACAAGTTCAGCGTGTCCGGCGAGGGCGAGGGCGATGCCACCTACGGCAAGCTGACCCTGAA
GTTCATCTGCACCACCGGCAAGCTGCCCGTGCCCTGGCCCACCCTCGTGACCACCCTGACCTACGGCGTG
CAGTGCTTCAGCCGCTACCCCGACCACATGAAGCAGCACGACTTCTTCAAGTCCGCCATGCCCGAAGGCT
ACGTCCAGGAGCGCACCATCTTCTTCAAGGACGACGGCAACTACAAGACCCGCGCCGAGGTGAAGTTCGA
GGGCGACACCCTGGTGAACCGCATCGAGCTGAAGGGCATCGACTTCAAGGAGGACGGCAACATCCTGGGG
CACAAGCTGGAGTACAACTACAACAGCCACAACGTCTATATCATGGCCGACAAGCAGAAGAACGGCATCA
AGGTGAACTTCAAGATCCGCCACAACATCGAGGACGGCAGCGTGCAGCTCGCCGACCACTACCAGCAGAA
CACCCCCATCGGCGACGGCCCCGTGCTGCTGCCCGACAACCACTACCTGAGCACCCAGTCCGCCCTGAGC
AAAGACCCCAACGAGAAGCGCGATCACATGGTCCTGCTGGAGTTCGTGACCGCCGCCGGGATCACTCTCG
GCATGGACGAGCTGTACAAGTAAAGCGGCCGCTAGGCCTCACCTGCGATCTCGATGCTTTATTTGTGAAA
TTTGTGATGCTATTGCTTTATTTGTAACCATTATAAGCTGCAATAAACAAGTTAACAACAACAATTGCAT
TCATTTTATGTTTCAGGTTCAGGGGGAGGTGTGGGAGGTTTTTTAAACTAGTCCACTCCCTCTCTGCGCG
CTCGCTCGCTCACTGAGGCCGGGCGACCAAAGGTCGCCCGACGCCCGGGCTTTGCCCGGGCGGCCTCAGT
GAGCGAGCGAGCGCGCAGAGAGGGACAGATCCGGGCCCGCATGCGTCGACAATTCACTGGCCGTCGTTTT
ACAACGTCGTGACTGGGAAAACCCTGGCGTTACCCAACTTAATCGCCTTGCAGCACATCCCCCTTTCGCC
AGCTGGCGTAATAGCGAAGAGGCCCGCACCGATCGCCCTTCCCAACAGTTGCGCAGCCTGAATGGCGAAT
GGCGCCTGATGCGGTATTTTCTCCTTACGCATCTGTGCGGTATTTCACACCGCATATGGTGCACTCTCAG
TACAATCTGCTCTGATGCCGCATAGTTAAGCCAGCCCCGACACCCGCCAACACCCGCTGACGCGCCCTGA
CGGGCTTGTCTGCTCCCGGCATCCGCTTACAGACAAGCTGTGACCGTCTCCGGGAGCTGCATGTGTCAGA
GGTTTTCACCGTCATCACCGAAACGCGCGAGACGAAAGGGCCTCGTGATACGCCTATTTTTATAGGTTAA
TGTCATGATAATAATGGTTTCTTAGACGTCAGGTGGCACTTTTCGGGGAAATGTGCGCGGAACCCCTATT
TGTTTATTTTTCTAAATACATTCAAATATGTATCCGCTCATGAGACAATAACCCTGATAAATGCTTCAAT
AATATTGAAAAAGGAAGAGTATGAGTATTCAACATTTCCGTGTCGCCCTTATTCCCTTTTTTGCGGCATT
TTGCCTTCCTGTTTTTGCTCACCCAGAAACGCTGGTGAAAGTAAAAGATGCTGAAGATCAGTTGGGTGCA
CGAGTGGGTTACATCGAACTGGATCTCAACAGCGGTAAGATCCTTGAGAGTTTTCGCCCCGAAGAACGTT
TTCCAATGATGAGCACTTTTAAAGTTCTGCTATGTGGCGCGGTATTATCCCGTATTGACGCCGGGCAAGA
GCAACTCGGTCGCCGCATACACTATTCTCAGAATGACTTGGTTGAGTACTCACCAGTCACAGAAAAGCAT
CTTACGGATGGCATGACAGTAAGAGAATTATGCAGTGCTGCCATAACCATGAGTGATAACACTGCGGCCA
ACTTACTTCTGACAACGATCGGAGGACCGAAGGAGCTAACCGCTTTTTTGCACAACATGGGGGATCATGT
AACTCGCCTTGATCGTTGGGAACCGGAGCTGAATGAAGCCATACCAAACGACGAGCGTGACACCACGATG
CCTGTAGCAATGGCAACAACGTTGCGCAAACTATTAACTGGCGAACTACTTACTCTAGCTTCCCGGCAAC
AATTAATAGACTGGATGGAGGCGGATAAAGTTGCAGGACCACTTCTGCGCTCGGCCCTTCCGGCTGGCTG
GTTTATTGCTGATAAATCTGGAGCCGGTGAGCGTGGGTCTCGCGGTATCATTGCAGCACTGGGGCCAGAT
GGTAAGCCCTCCCGTATCGTAGTTATCTACACGACGGGGAGTCAGGCAACTATGGATGAACGAAATAGAC
AGATCGCTGAGATAGGTGCCTCACTGATTAAGCATTGGTAACTGTCAGACCAAGTTTACTCATATATACT
TTAGATTGATTTAAAACTTCATTTTTAATTTAAAAGGATCTAGGTGAAGATCCTTTTTGATAATCTCATG
ACCAAAATCCCTTAACGTGAGTTTTCGTTCCACTGAGCGTCAGACCCCGTAGAAAAGATCAAAGGATCTT
CTTGAGATCCTTTTTTTCTGCGCGTAATCTGCTGCTTGCAAACAAAAAAACCACCGCTACCAGCGGTGGT
TTGTTTGCCGGATCAAGAGCTACCAACTCTTTTTCCGAAGGTAACTGGCTTCAGCAGAGCGCAGATACCA
AATACTGTTCTTCTAGTGTAGCCGTAGTTAGGCCACCACTTCAAGAACTCTGTAGCACCGCCTACATACC
TCGCTCTGCTAATCCTGTTACCAGTGGCTGCTGCCAGTGGCGATAAGTCGTGTCTTACCGGGTTGGACTC
AAGACGATAGTTACCGGATAAGGCGCAGCGGTCGGGCTGAACGGGGGGTTCGTGCACACAGCCCAGCTTG
GAGCGAACGACCTACACCGAACTGAGATACCTACAGCGTGAGCTATGAGAAAGCGCCACGCTTCCCGAAG
GGAGAAAGGCGGACAGGTATCCGGTAAGCGGCAGGGTCGGAACAGGAGAGCGCACGAGGGAGCTTCCAGG
GGGAAACGCCTGGTATCTTTATAGTCCTGTCGGGTTTCGCCACCTCTGACTTGAGCGTCGATTTTTGTGA
TGCTCGTCAGGGGGGCGGAGCCTATGGAAAAACGCCAGCAACGCGGCCTTTTTACGGTTCCTGGCCTTTT
GCTGGCCTTTTGCTCACATGTTCTTTCCTGCGTTATCCCCTGATTCTGTGGATAACCGTATTACCGCCTT
TGAGTGAGCTGATACCGCTCGCCGCAGCCGAACGACCGAGCGCAGCGAGTCAGTGAGCGAGGAAGCGGAA
GAGCGCCCAATACGCAAACCGCCTCTCCCCGCGCGTTGGCCGATTCATTAATGCAGCTGGCACGACAGGT
TTCCCGACTGGAAAGCGGGCAGTGAGCGCAACGCAATTAATGTGAGTTAGCTCACTCATTAGGCACCCCA
GGCTTTACACTTTATGCTTCCGGCTCGTATGTTGTGTGGAATTGTGAGCGGATAACAATTTCACACAGGA
AACAGCTATGACCATGATTACGCCAAGCTCTCGAGATCTAG
