Features (pLannotate 1.2.2; 20 found; start..end, strand, type, name):
     22..81      +  repeat_region  AAV2 ITR (fragment): inverted terminal repeat of adeno-associated virus serotype 2 inverted
     73..142     -  repeat_region  AAV2 ITR (fragment): inverted terminal repeat of adeno-associated virus serotype 2 inverted
    167..415     +  enhancer       CMV enhancer (fragment): human cytomegalovirus immediate early enhancer
    417..538     +  promoter       chicken β-actin promoter (fragment): contains a 21-bp deletion relative to the standard chicken β-actin promoter
    697..832     +  intron         hybrid intron (fragment): hybrid between chicken β-actin (CBA) and minute virus of mice (MMV) introns (Gray et al., 2011)
    921..1051    +  intron         chimeric intron (fragment): chimera between introns from chicken β-actin and rabbit β-globin
   1049..1117    +  CDS            HBB (fragment): HBB_LEPEU - Experimental evidence at protein level: Swiss-Prot protein existence level 1. Involved in oxygen transport from the lung to the various peripheral tissues. From Lepus europaeus (European hare).
   1124..1843    +  CDS            EGFP: the original enhanced GFP (Yang et al., 1996) mammalian codon-optimized
   1874..1943    -  polyA_signal   SV40 poly(A) signal (fragment): SV40 polyadenylation signal
   2013..2118    +  repeat_region  AAV2 ITR (fragment): inverted terminal repeat of adeno-associated virus serotype 2 inverted
   2152..2309    +  CDS            lacZα (fragment): LacZα fragment of β-galactosidase; lacZ fragment
   2315..2414    -  misc_feature   bom (fragment): basis of mobility region from pBR322
   2516..2551    -  CDS            rop (fragment): Rop protein, which maintains plasmids at low copy number; rop
   2646..2750    +  promoter       AmpR promoter: bla
   2751..3611    +  CDS            AmpR: β-lactamase; bla; confers resistance to ampicillin, carbenicillin, and related antibiotics
   3782..4370    +  rep_origin     ori: high-copy-number ColE1/pMB1/pBR322/pUC origin of replication
   4553..4645    +  CDS            lacI (fragment): lac repressor; lacI; The lac repressor binds to the lac operator to inhibit transcription in E. coli. This inhibition can be relieved by adding lactose or isopropyl-β-D-thiogalactopyranoside (IPTG).
   4658..4679    +  protein_bind   CAP binding site: CAP binding activates transcription in the presence of cAMP. E. coli catabolite activator protein
   4694..4724    +  promoter       lac promoter: promoter for the E. coli lac operon
   4732..4748    +  protein_bind   lac operator: The lac repressor binds to the lac operator to inhibit transcription in E. coli. This inhibition can be relieved by adding lactose or isopropyl-β-D-thiogalactopyranoside (IPTG). lac repressor encoded by lacI
>Addgene plasmid #83279 | pscAAV-CAG-GFP Sequencing Result | analyzer sequence | sequence record 364665
AAAGCTTCCCGGGGGGATCTGGGCCACTCCCTCTCTGCGCGCTCGCTCGCTCACTGAGGCCGGGCGACCA
AAGGTCGCCCGGCCTCAGTGAGCGAGCGAGCGCGCAGAGAGGGAGTGGCCAACTCCATCACTAGGGGTTC
CTGGAGGGGTGGAGTCGTGACCTAGGCCATTGACGTCAATAATGACGTATGTTCCCATAGTAACGCCAAT
AGGGACTTTCCATTGACGTCAATGGGTGGAGTATTTACGGTAAACTGCCCACTTGGCAGTACATCAAGTG
TATCATATGCCAAGTACGCCCCCTATTGACGTCAATGACGGTAAATGGCCCGCCTGGCATTATGCCCAGT
ACATGACCTTATGGGACTTTCCTACTTGGCAGTACATCTACGTATTAGTCATCGCTATTACCATGGTCGA
GGTGAGCCCCACGTTCTGCTTCACTCTCCCCATCTCCCCCCCCTCCCCACCCCCAATTTTGTATTTATTT
ATTTTTTAATTATTTTGTGCAGCGATGGGGGSGGGGGGGGGGGGGGGGGGCGCGSGSSRGGSGGGGSGGG
GSGGGGSGRGGGGSGGGGSGGGGSGRGGSGGRGRGGKGCGGCGGCAGCCAATCAGAGCGGCGCGCTCCGA
AAGTTTCCTTTTATGGCGAGGCGGCGGCGGCGGCGGCCCTATAAAAAGCGAAGCGCGCGGCGGGCGGGAG
TCGCTGCGCGCTGCCTTCGCCCCGTGCCCCGCTCCGCCGCCGCCTCGCGCCGCCCGCCCCGGCTCTGACT
GACCGCGTTACTCCCACAGGTGAGCGGGCGGGACGGCCCTTCTCCTCCGGGCTGTAATTAGCGCTTGGTT
TAATGACGGCTTGTTTCTTTTCTGTGGCTGCGTGAAAGCCTTGAGGGGCTCCGGGAGGGCCCTTTGTGCG
GGGGGAGCGGCTCGGGGCTGTCCGCGGGGGGACGGCTGCCTTCGGGGGGGACGGGGCAGGGCGGGGTTCG
GCTTCTGGCGTGTGACCGGCGGCTCTAGAGCCTCTGCTAACCATGTTCATGCCTTCTTCTTTTTCCTACA
GCTCCTGGGCAACGTGCTGGTTATTGTGCTGTCTCATCATTTTGGCAAAGAATTGGATCCACCGGTCGCC
ACCATGGTGAGCAAGGGCGAGGAGCTGTTCACCGGGGTGGTGCCCATCCTGGTCGAGCTGGACGGCGACG
TAAACGGCCACAAGTTCAGCGTGTCCGGCGAGGGCGAGGGCGATGCCACCTACGGCAAGCTGACCCTGAA
GTTCATCTGCACCACCGGCAAGCTGCCCGTGCCCTGGCCCACCCTCGTGACCACCCTGACCTACGGCGTG
CAGTGCTTCAGCCGCTACCCCGACCACATGAAGCAGCACGACTTCTTCAAGTCCGCCATGCCCGAAGGCT
ACGTCCAGGAGCGCACCATCTTCTTCAAGGACGACGGCAACTACAAGACCCGCGCCGAGGTGAAGTTCGA
GGGCGACACCCTGGTGAACCGCATCGAGCTGAAGGGCATCGACTTCAAGGAGGACGGCAACATCCTGGGG
CACAAGCTGGAGTACAACTACAACAGCCACAACGTCTATATCATGGCCGACAAGCAGAAGAACGGCATCA
AGGTGAACTTCAAGATCCGCCACAACATCGAGGACGGCAGCGTGCAGCTCGCCGACCACTACCAGCAGAA
CACCCCCATCGGCGACGGCCCCGTGCTGCTGCCCGACAACCACTACCTGAGCACCCAGTCCGCCCTGAGC
AAAGACCCCAACGAGAAGCGCGATCACATGGTCCTGCTGGAGTTCGTGACCGCCGCCGGGATCACTCTCG
GCATGGACGAGCTGTACAAGTAAAGCGGCCGCTAGGCCTCACCTGCGATCTCGATGCTTTATTTGTGAAA
TTTGTGATGCTATTGCTTTATTTGTAACCATTATAAGCTGCAATAAACAAGTTAACAACAACAATTGCAT
TCATTTTATGTTTCAGGTTCAGGGGGAGGTGTGGGAGGTTTTTTAAACTAGTCCACTCCCTCTCTGCGCG
CTCGCTCGCTCACTGAGGCCGGGCGACCAAAGGTCGCCCGACGCCCGGGCTTTGCCCGGGCGGCCTCAGT
GAGCGAGCGAGCGCGCAGAGAGGGACAGATCCGGGCCCGCATGCGTCGACAATTCACTGGCCGTCGTTTT
ACAACGTCGTGACTGGGAAAACCCTGGCGTTACCCAACTTAATCGCCTTGCAGCACATCCCCCTTTCGCC
AGCTGGCGTAATAGCGAAGAGGCCCGCACCGATCGCCCTTCCCAACAGTTGCGCAGCCTGAATGGCGAAT
GGCGCCTGATGCGGTATTTTCTCCTTACGCATCTGTGCGGTATTTCACACCGCATATGGTGCACTCTCAG
TACAATCTGCTCTGATGCCGCATAGTTAAGCCAGCCCCGACACCCGCCAACACCCGCTGACGCGCCCTGA
CGGGCTTGTCTGCTCCCGGCATCCGCTTACAGACAAGCTGTGACCGTCTCCGGGAGCTGCATGTGTCAGA
GGTTTTCACCGTCATCACCGAAACGCGCGAGACGAAAGGGCCTCGTGATACGCCTATTTTTATAGGTTAA
TGTCATGATAATAATGGTTTCTTAGACGTCAGGTGGCACTTTTCGGGGAAATGTGCGCGGAACCCCTATT
TGTTTATTTTTCTAAATACATTCAAATATGTATCCGCTCATGAGACAATAACCCTGATAAATGCTTCAAT
AATATTGAAAAAGGAAGAGTATGAGTATTCAACATTTCCGTGTCGCCCTTATTCCCTTTTTTGCGGCATT
TTGCCTTCCTGTTTTTGCTCACCCAGAAACGCTGGTGAAAGTAAAAGATGCTGAAGATCAGTTGGGTGCA
CGAGTGGGTTACATCGAACTGGATCTCAACAGCGGTAAGATCCTTGAGAGTTTTCGCCCCGAAGAACGTT
TTCCAATGATGAGCACTTTTAAAGTTCTGCTATGTGGCGCGGTATTATCCCGTATTGACGCCGGGCAAGA
GCAACTCGGTCGCCGCATACACTATTCTCAGAATGACTTGGTTGAGTACTCACCAGTCACAGAAAAGCAT
CTTACGGATGGCATGACAGTAAGAGAATTATGCAGTGCTGCCATAACCATGAGTGATAACACTGCGGCCA
ACTTACTTCTGACAACGATCGGAGGACCGAAGGAGCTAACCGCTTTTTTGCACAACATGGGGGATCATGT
AACTCGCCTTGATCGTTGGGAACCGGAGCTGAATGAAGCCATACCAAACGACGAGCGTGACACCACGATG
CCTGTAGCAATGGCAACAACGTTGCGCAAACTATTAACTGGCGAACTACTTACTCTAGCTTCCCGGCAAC
AATTAATAGACTGGATGGAGGCGGATAAAGTTGCAGGACCACTTCTGCGCTCGGCCCTTCCGGCTGGCTG
GTTTATTGCTGATAAATCTGGAGCCGGTGAGCGTGGGTCTCGCGGTATCATTGCAGCACTGGGGCCAGAT
GGTAAGCCCTCCCGTATCGTAGTTATCTACACGACGGGGAGTCAGGCAACTATGGATGAACGAAATAGAC
AGATCGCTGAGATAGGTGCCTCACTGATTAAGCATTGGTAACTGTCAGACCAAGTTTACTCATATATACT
TTAGATTGATTTAAAACTTCATTTTTAATTTAAAAGGATCTAGGTGAAGATCCTTTTTGATAATCTCATG
ACCAAAATCCCTTAACGTGAGTTTTCGTTCCACTGAGCGTCAGACCCCGTAGAAAAGATCAAAGGATCTT
CTTGAGATCCTTTTTTTCTGCGCGTAATCTGCTGCTTGCAAACAAAAAAACCACCGCTACCAGCGGTGGT
TTGTTTGCCGGATCAAGAGCTACCAACTCTTTTTCCGAAGGTAACTGGCTTCAGCAGAGCGCAGATACCA
AATACTGTTCTTCTAGTGTAGCCGTAGTTAGGCCACCACTTCAAGAACTCTGTAGCACCGCCTACATACC
TCGCTCTGCTAATCCTGTTACCAGTGGCTGCTGCCAGTGGCGATAAGTCGTGTCTTACCGGGTTGGACTC
AAGACGATAGTTACCGGATAAGGCGCAGCGGTCGGGCTGAACGGGGGGTTCGTGCACACAGCCCAGCTTG
GAGCGAACGACCTACACCGAACTGAGATACCTACAGCGTGAGCTATGAGAAAGCGCCACGCTTCCCGAAG
GGAGAAAGGCGGACAGGTATCCGGTAAGCGGCAGGGTCGGAACAGGAGAGCGCACGAGGGAGCTTCCAGG
GGGAAACGCCTGGTATCTTTATAGTCCTGTCGGGTTTCGCCACCTCTGACTTGAGCGTCGATTTTTGTGA
TGCTCGTCAGGGGGGCGGAGCCTATGGAAAAACGCCAGCAACGCGGCCTTTTTACGGTTCCTGGCCTTTT
GCTGGCCTTTTGCTCACATGTTCTTTCCTGCGTTATCCCCTGATTCTGTGGATAACCGTATTACCGCCTT
TGAGTGAGCTGATACCGCTCGCCGCAGCCGAACGACCGAGCGCAGCGAGTCAGTGAGCGAGGAAGCGGAA
GAGCGCCCAATACGCAAACCGCCTCTCCCCGCGCGTTGGCCGATTCATTAATGCAGCTGGCACGACAGGT
TTCCCGACTGGAAAGCGGGCAGTGAGCGCAACGCAATTAATGTGAGTTAGCTCACTCATTAGGCACCCCA
GGCTTTACACTTTATGCTTCCGGCTCGTATGTTGTGTGGAATTGTGAGCGGATAACAATTTCACACAGGA
AACAGCTATGACCATGATTACGCCAAGCTCTCGAGATCTAG
