>Addgene plasmid #83279 | pscAAV-CAG-GFP Sequencing Result | analyzer sequence | sequence record 162094
CACCGGTCGCCACCATGGTGAGCAAGGGCGAGGAGCTGTTCACCGGGGTGGTGCCCATCCTGGTCGAGCT
GGACGGCGACGTAAACGGCCACAAGTTCAGCGTGTCCGGCGAGGGCGAGGGCGATGCCACCTACGGCAAG
CTGACCCTGAAGTTCATCTGCACCACCGGCAAGCTGCCCGTGCCCTGGCCCACCCTCGTGACCACCCTGA
CCTACGGCGTGCAGTGCTTCAGCCGCTACCCCGACCACATGAAGCAGCACGACTTCTTCAAGTCCGCCAT
GCCCGAAGGCTACGTCCAGGAGCGCACCATCTTCTTCAAGGACGACGGCAACTACAAGACCCGCGCCGAG
GTGAAGTTCGAGGGCGACACCCTGGTGAACCGCATCGAGCTGAAGGGCATCGACTTCAAGGAGGACGGCA
ACATCCTGGGGCACAAGCTGGAGTACAACTACAACAGCCACAACGTCTATATCATGGCCGACAAGCAGAA
GAACGGCATCAAGGTGAACTTCAAGATCCGCCACAACATCGAGGACGGCAGCGTGCAGCTCGCCGACCAC
TACCAGCAGAACACCCCCATCGGCGACGGCCCCGTGCTGCTGCCCGACAACCACTACCTGAGCACCCAGT
CCGCCCTGAGCAAAGACCCCAACGAGAAGCGCGATCACATGGTCCTGCTGGAGTTCGTGACCGCCGCCGG
GATCACTCTCGGCATGGACGAGCTGTACAAGTAAAGCGGCCGCTAGGCCTCACCTGCGATCTCGATGCTT
TATTTGTGAAATTTGTGATGCTATTGCTTTATTTGTAACCATTATAAGCTGCAATAAACAAGTTAACAAC
AACAATTGCATTCATTTTATGTTTCAGGTTCAGGGGGAGGTGTGGGAGGTTTTTTAAACTAGTCCACTCC
CTCTCTGCGCG
