>Addgene plasmid #83279 | pscAAV-CAG-GFP Sequencing Result | analyzer sequence | sequence record 162097
GGTGAACAGCTCCTCGCCCTTGCTCACCATGGTGGCGACCGGTGGATCCAATTCTTTGCCAAAATGATGA
GACAGCACAATAACCAGCACGTTGCCCAGGAGCTGTAGGAAAAAGAAGAAGGCATGAACATGGTTAGCAG
AGGCTCTAGAGCCGCCGGTCACACGCCAGAAGCCGAACCCCGCCCTGCCCCGTCCCCCCCGAAGGCAGCC
GTCCCCCCGCGGACAGCCCCGAGCCGCTCCCCCCGCACAAAGGGCCCTCCCGGAGCCCCTCAAGGCTTTC
ACGCAGCCACAGAAAAGAAACAAGCCGTCATTAAACCAAGCGCTAATTACAGCCCGGAGGAGAAGGGCCG
TCCCGCCCGCTCACCTGTGGGAGTAACGCGGTCAGTCAGAGCCGGGGCGGGCGGCGCGAGGCGG
